>Addgene plasmid #193021 | RBD#4L | addgene full sequence | sequence record 380240 | Addgene NGS Result
TGCGTATTGGGCGCCAGGGTGGTTTTTCTTTTCACCAGTGAGACGGGCAACAGCTGATTGCCCTTCACCG
CCTGGCCCTGAGAGAGTTGCAGCAAGCGGTCCACGCTGGTTTGCCCCAGCAGGCGAAAATCCTGTTTGAT
GGTGGTTAACGGCGGGATATAACATGAGCTGTCTTCGGTATCGTCGTATCCCACTACCGAGATATCCGCA
CCAACGCGCAGCCCGGACTCGGTAATGGCGCGCATTGCGCCCAGCGCCATCTGATCGTTGGCAACCAGCA
TCGCAGTGGGAACGATGCCCTCATTCAGCATTTGCATGGTTTGTTGAAAACCGGACATGGCACTCCAGTC
GCCTTCCCGTTCCGCTATCGGCTGAATTTGATTGCGAGTGAGATATTTATGCCAGCCAGCCAGACGCAGA
CGCGCCGAGACAGAACTTAATGGGCCCGCTAACAGCGCGATTTGCTGGTGACCCAATGCGACCAGATGCT
CCACGCCCAGTCGCGTACCGTCTTCATGGGAGAAAATAATACTGTTGATGGGTGTCTGGTCAGAGACATC
AAGAAATAACGCCGGAACATTAGTGCAGGCAGCTTCCACAGCAATGGCATCCTGGTCATCCAGCGGATAG
TTAATGATCAGCCCACTGACGCGTTGCGCGAGAAGATTGTGCACCGCCGCTTTACAGGCTTCGACGCCGC
TTCGTTCTACCATCGACACCACCACGCTGGCACCCAGTTGATCGGCGCGAGATTTAATCGCCGCGACAAT
TTGCGACGGCGCGTGCAGGGCCAGACTGGAGGTGGCAACGCCAATCAGCAACGACTGTTTGCCCGCCAGT
TGTTGTGCCACGCGGTTGGGAATGTAATTCAGCTCCGCCATCGCCGCTTCCACTTTTTCCCGCGTTTTCG
CAGAAACGTGGCTGGCCTGGTTCACCACGCGGGAAACGGTCTGATAAGAGACACCGGCATACTCTGCGAC
ATCGTATAACGTTACTGGTTTCACATTCACCACCCTGAATTGACTCTCTTCCGGGCGCTATCATGCCATA
CCGCGAAAGGTTTTGCGCCATTCGATGGTGTCCGGGATCTCGACGCTCTCCCTTATGCGACTCCTGCATT
AGGAAGCAGCCCAGTAGTAGGTTGAGGCCGTTGAGCACCGCCGCCGCAAGGAATGGTGCATGCAAGGAGA
TGGCGCCCAACAGTCCCCCGGCCACGGGGCCTGCCACCATACCCACGCCGAAACAAGCGCTCATGAGCCC
GAAGTGGCGAGCCCGATCTTCCCCATCGGTGATGTCGGCGATATAGGCGCCAGCAACCGCACCTGTGGCG
CCGGTGATGCCGGCCACGATGCGTCCGGCGTAGAGGATCGAGATCTCGATCCCGCGAAATTAATACGACT
CACTATAGGGGAATTGTGAGCGGATAACAATTCCCCTCTAGAAATAATTTTGTTTAACTTTAAGAAGGAG
ATATACCATGGGCAGCAGCCATCATCATCATCATCACAGCAGCGGCCTGGTGCCGCGCGGCAGCCATATG
GCTAGCTGGAGCCATCCGCAGTTTGAAAAAGGTGGTGGTAGCGGTGGTGGTTCAGGTGGTAGTGCATGGT
CACACCCTCAGTTTGAGAAAATGTCGGACTCAGAAGTCAATCAAGAAGCTAAGCCAGAGGTCAAGCCAGA
AGTCAAGCCTGAGACTCACATCAATTTAAAGGTGTCCGATGGATCTTCAGAGATCTTCTTCAAGATCAAA
AAGACCACTCCTTTAAGAAGGCTGATGGAAGCGTTCGCTAAAAGACAGGGTAAGGAAATGGACTCCTTAA
GATTCTTGTACGACGGTATTAGAATCCAAGCTGATCAGACCCCTGAAGATTTGGACATGGAGGATAACGA
TATTATTGAGGCTCACAGAGAACAGATTGGTGGATCCATGAAAGTGACCAAGGTCGACGGCATCAGCCAC
AAGAAGTACATCGAAGAGGGCAAGCTCGTGAAGTCCACCAGCGAGGAAAACCGGACCAGCGAGAGACTGA
GCGAGCTGCTGAGCATCCGGCTGGACATCTACATCAAGAACCCCGACAACGCCTCCGAGGAAGAGAACCG
GATCAGAAGAGAGAACCTGAAGAAGTTCTTTAGCAACAAGGTGCTGCACCTGAAGGACAGCGTGCTGTAT
CTGAAGAACCGGAAAGAAAAGAACGCCGTGCAGGACAAGAACTATAGCGAAGAGGACATCAGCGAGTACG
ACCTGAAAAACAAGAACAGCTTCTCCGTGCTGAAGAAGATCCTGCTGAACGAGGACGTGAACTCTGAGGA
ACTGGAAATCTTTCGGAAGGACGTGGAAGCCAAGCTGAACAAGATCAACAGCCTGAAGTACAGCTTCGAA
GAGAACAAGGCCAACTACCAGAAGATCAACGAGAACAACGTGGAAAAAGTGGGCGGCAAGAGCAAGCGGA
ACATCATCTACGACTACTACAGAGAGAGCGCCAAGCGCAACGACTACATCAACAACGTGCAGGAAGCCTT
CGACAAGCTGTATAAGAAAGAGGATATCGAGAAACTGTTTTTCCTGATCGAGAACAGCAAGAAGCACGAG
AAGTACAAGATCCGCGAGTACTATCACAAGATCATCGGCCGGAAGAACGACAAAGAGAACTTCGCCAAGA
TTATCTACGAAGAGATCCAGAACGTGAACAACATCAAAGAGCTGATTGAGAAGATCCCCGACATGTCTGA
GCTGAAGAAAAGCCAGGTGTTCTACAAGTACTACCTGGACAAAGAGGAACTGAACGACAAGAATATTAAG
TACGCCTTCTGCCACTTCGTGGAAATCGAGATGTCCCAGCTGCTGAAAAACTACGTGTACAAGCGGCTGA
GCAACATCAGCAACGATAAGATCAAGCGGATCTTCGAGTACCAGAATCTGAAAAAGCTGATCGAAAACAA
ACTGCTGAACAAGCTGGACACCTACGTGCGGAACTGCGGCAAGTACAACTACTATCTGCAAGTGGGCGAG
ATCGCCACCTCCGACTTTATCGCCCGGAACCGGCAGAACGAGGCCTTCCTGAGAAACATCATCGGCGTGT
CCAGCGTGGCCTACTTCAGCCTGAGGAACATCCTGGAAACCGAGAACGAGAACGATATCACCGGCCGGAT
GCGGGGCAAGACCGTGAAGAACGCCAGCAACGTTACCAACAAGACAGATCCTCGCTCCATGAACTCCCGT
GTATTCATTGGGAATCTCAACACTCTTGTGGTCAAGAAATCTGATGTGGAGGCAATCTTTTCGAAGTATG
GCAAAATTGTGGGCTGCTCTGTTCATAAGGGCTTTGCCTTCGTTCAGTATGTTAATGAGAGAAATGCCCG
GGCTGCTGTAGCAGGAGAGGATGGCAGAATGATTGCTGGCCAGGTTTTAGATATTAACCTGGCTGCAGAG
CCAAAAGTGAACCGAGGAAAAGCAGGTGTGAAACGATCTGCAGCGGAGATGTACGGGAACAAGGGCGAAG
AGAAATACGTGTCCGGCGAGGTGGACAAGATCTACAATGAGAACAAGCAGAACGAAGTGAAAGAAAATCT
GAAGATGTTCTACAGCTACGACTTCAACATGGACAACAAGAACGAGATCGAGGACTTCTTCGCCAACATC
GACGAGGCCATCAGCAGCATCAGACACGGCATCGTGCACTTCAACCTGGAACTGGAAGGCAAGGACATCT
TCGCCTTCAAGAATATCGCCCCCAGCGAGATCTCCAAGAAGATGTTTCAGAACGAAATCAACGAAAAGAA
GCTGAAGCTGAAAATCTTCAAGCAGCTGAACAGCGCCAACGTGTTCAACTACTACGAGAAGGATGTGATC
ATCAAGTACCTGAAGAATACCAAGTTCAACTTCGTGAACAAAAACATCCCCTTCGTGCCCAGCTTCACCA
AGCTGTACAACAAGATTGAGGACCTGCGGAATACCCTGAAGTTTTTTTGGAGCGTGCCCAAGGACAAAGA
AGAGAAGGACGCCCAGATCTACCTGCTGAAGAATATCTACTACGGCGAGTTCCTGAACAAGTTCGTGAAA
AACTCCAAGGTGTTCTTTAAGATCACCAATGAAGTGATCAAGATTAACAAGCAGCGGAACCAGAAAACCG
GCCACTACAAGTATCAGAAGTTCGAGAACATCGAGAAAACCGTGCCCGTGGAATACCTGGCCATCATCCA
GAGCAGAGAGATGATCAACAACCAGGACAAAGAGGAAAAGAATACCTACATCGACTTTATTCAGCAGATT
TTCCTGAAGGGCTTCATCGACTACCTGAACAAGAACAATCTGAAGTATATCGAGAGCAACAACAACAATG
ACAACAACGACATCTTCTCCAAGATCAAGATCAAAAAGGATAACAAAGAGAAGTACGACAAGATCCTGAA
GAACTATGAGAAGCACAATCGGAACAAAGAAATCCCTCACGAGATCAATGAGTTCGTGCGCGAGATCAAG
CTGGGGAAGATTCTGAAGTACACCGAGAATCTGAACATGTTTTACCTGATCCTGAAGCTGCTGAACCACA
AAGAGCTGACCAACCTGAAGGGCAGCCTGGAAAAGTACCAGTCCGCCAACAAAGAAGAAACCTTCAGCGA
CGAGCTGGAACTGATCAACCTGCTGAACCTGGACAACAACAGAGTGACCGAGGACTTCGAGCTGGAAGCC
AACGAGATCGGCAAGTTCCTGGACTTCAACGAAAACAAAATCAAGGACCGGAAAGAGCTGAAAAAGTTCG
ACACCAACAAGATCTATTTCGACGGCGAGAACATCATCAAGCACCGGGCCTTCTACAATATCAAGAAATA
CGGCATGCTGAATCTGCTGGAAAAGATCGCCGATAAGGCCAAGTATAAGATCAGCCTGAAAGAACTGAAA
GAGTACAGCAACAAGAAGAATGAGATTGAAAAGAACTACACCATGCAGCAGAACCTGCACCGGAAGTACG
CCAGACCCAAGAAGGACGAAAAGTTCAACGACGAGGACTACAAAGAGTATGAGAAGGCCATCGGCAACAT
CCAGAAGTACACCCACCTGAAGAACAAGGTGGAATTCAATGAGCTGAACCTGCTGCAGGGCCTGCTGCTG
AAGATCCTGCACCGGCTCGTGGGCTACACCAGCATCTGGGAGCGGGACCTGAGATTCCGGCTGAAGGGCG
AGTTTCCCGAGAACCACTACATCGAGGAAATTTTCAATTTCGACAACTCCAAGAATGTGAAGTACAAAAG
CGGCCAGATCGTGGAAAAGTATATCAACTTCTACAAAGAACTGTACAAGGACAATGTGGAAAAGCGGAGC
ATCTACTCCGACAAGAAAGTGAAGAAACTGAAGCAGGAAAAAAAGGACCTGTACATCCGGAACTACATTG
CCCACTTCAACTACATCCCCCACGCCGAGATTAGCCTGCTGGAAGTGCTGGAAAACCTGCGGAAGCTGCT
GTCCTACGACCGGAAGCTGAAGAACGCCATCATGAAGTCCATCGTGGACATTCTGAAAGAATACGGCTTC
GTGGCCACCTTCAAGATCGGCGCTGACAAGAAGATCGAAATCCAGACCCTGGAATCAGAGAAGATCGTGC
ACCTGAAGAATCTGAAGAAAAAGAAACTGATGACCGACCGGAACAGCGAGGAACTGTGCGAACTCGTGAA
AGTCATGTTCGAGTACAAGGCCCTGGAATAAGCGGCCGCACTCGAGGCCCGAAAGGAAGCTGAGTTGGCT
GCTGCCACCGCTGAGCAATAACTAGCATAACCCCTTGGGGCCTCTAAACGGGTCTTGAGGGGTTTTTTGC
TGAAAGGAGGAACTATATCCGGATATCCCGCAAGAGGCCCGGCAGTACCGGCATAACCAAGCCTATGCCT
ACAGCATCCAGGGTGACGGTGCCGAGGATGACGATGAGCGCATTGTTAGATTTCATACACGGTGCCTGAC
TGCGTTAGCAATTTAACTGTGATAAACTACCGCATTAAAGCTTATCGATGATAAGCTGTCAAACATGAGA
ATTCTTGAAGACGAAAGGGCCTCGTGATACGCCTATTTTTATAGGTTAATGTCATGATAATAATGGTTTC
TTAGACGTCAGGTGGCACTTTTCGGGGAAATGTGCGCGGAACCCCTATTTGTTTATTTTTCTAAATACAT
TCAAATATGTATCCGCTCATGAGACAATAACCCTGATAAATGCTTCAATAATATTGAAAAAGGAAGAGTA
TGAGTATTCAACATTTCCGTGTCGCCCTTATTCCCTTTTTTGCGGCATTTTGCCTTCCTGTTTTTGCTCA
CCCAGAAACGCTGGTGAAAGTAAAAGATGCTGAAGATCAGTTGGGTGCACGAGTGGGTTACATCGAACTG
GATCTCAACAGCGGTAAGATCCTTGAGAGTTTTCGCCCCGAAGAACGTTTTCCAATGATGAGCACTTTTA
AAGTTCTGCTATGTGGCGCGGTATTATCCCGTGTTGACGCCGGGCAAGAGCAACTCGGTCGCCGCATACA
CTATTCTCAGAATGACTTGGTTGAGTACTCACCAGTCACAGAAAAGCATCTTACGGATGGCATGACAGTA
AGAGAATTATGCAGTGCTGCCATAACCATGAGTGATAACACTGCGGCCAACTTACTTCTGACAACGATCG
GAGGACCGAAGGAGCTAACCGCTTTTTTGCACAACATGGGGGATCATGTAACTCGCCTTGATCGTTGGGA
ACCGGAGCTGAATGAAGCCATACCAAACGACGAGCGTGACACCACGATGCCTGCAGCAATGGCAACAACG
TTGCGCAAACTATTAACTGGCGAACTACTTACTCTAGCTTCCCGGCAACAATTAATAGACTGGATGGAGG
CGGATAAAGTTGCAGGACCACTTCTGCGCTCGGCCCTTCCGGCTGGCTGGTTTATTGCTGATAAATCTGG
AGCCGGTGAGCGTGGATCTCGCGGTATCATTGCAGCACTGGGGCCAGATGGTAAGCCCTCCCGTATCGTA
GTTATCTACACGACGGGGAGTCAGGCAACTATGGATGAACGAAATAGACAGATCGCTGAGATAGGTGCCT
CACTGATTAAGCATTGGTAACTGTCAGACCAAGTTTACTCATATATACTTTAGATTGATTTAAAACTTCA
TTTTTAATTTAAAAGGATCTAGGTGAAGATCCTTTTTGATAATCTCATGACCAAAATCCCTTAACGTGAG
TTTTCGTTCCACTGAGCGTCAGACCCCGTAGAAAAGATCAAAGGATCTTCTTGAGATCCTTTTTTTCTGC
GCGTAATCTGCTGCTTGCAAACAAAAAAACCACCGCTACCAGCGGTGGTTTGTTTGCCGGATCAAGAGCT
ACCAACTCTTTTTCCGAAGGTAACTGGCTTCAGCAGAGCGCAGATACCAAATACTGTCCTTCTAGTGTAG
CCGTAGTTAGGCCACCACTTCAAGAACTCTGTAGCACCGCCTACATACCTCGCTCTGCTAATCCTGTTAC
CAGTGGCTGCTGCCAGTGGCGATAAGTCGTGTCTTACCGGGTTGGACTCAAGACGATAGTTACCGGATAA
GGCGCAGCGGTCGGGCTGAACGGGGGGTTCGTGCACACAGCCCAGCTTGGAGCGAACGACCTACACCGAA
CTGAGATACCTACAGCGTGAGCTATGAGAAAGCGCCACGCTTCCCGAAGGGAGAAAGGCGGACAGGTATC
CGGTAAGCGGCAGGGTCGGAACAGGAGAGCGCACGAGGGAGCTTCCAGGGGGAAACGCCTGGTATCTTTA
TAGTCCTGTCGGGTTTCGCCACCTCTGACTTGAGCGTCGATTTTTGTGATGCTCGTCAGGGGGGCGGAGC
CTATGGAAAAACGCCAGCAACGCGGCCTTTTTACGGTTCCTGGCCTTTTGCTGGCCTTTTGCTCACATGT
TCTTTCCTGCGTTATCCCCTGATTCTGTGGATAACCGTATTACCGCCTTTGAGTGAGCTGATACCGCTCG
CCGCAGCCGAACGACCGAGCGCAGCGAGTCAGTGAGCGAGGAAGCGGAAGAGCGCCTGATGCGGTATTTT
CTCCTTACGCATCTGTGCGGTATTTCACACCGCAATGGTGCACTCTCAGTACAATCTGCTCTGATGCCGC
ATAGTTAAGCCAGTATACACTCCGCTATCGCTACGTGACTGGGTCATGGCTGCGCCCCGACACCCGCCAA
CACCCGCTGACGCGCCCTGACGGGCTTGTCTGCTCCCGGCATCCGCTTACAGACAAGCTGTGACCGTCTC
CGGGAGCTGCATGTGTCAGAGGTTTTCACCGTCATCACCGAAACGCGCGAGGCAGCTGCGGTAAAGCTCA
TCAGCGTGGTCGTGAAGCGATTCACAGATGTCTGCCTGTTCATCCGCGTCCAGCTCGTTGAGTTTCTCCA
GAAGCGTTAATGTCTGGCTTCTGATAAAGCGGGCCATGTTAAGGGCGGTTTTTTCCTGTTTGGTCACTGA
TGCCTCCGTGTAAGGGGGATTTCTGTTCATGGGGGTAATGATACCGATGAAACGAGAGAGGATGCTCACG
ATACGGGTTACTGATGATGAACATGCCCGGTTACTGGAACGTTGTGAGGGTAAACAACTGGCGGTATGGA
TGCGGCGGGACCAGAGAAAAATCACTCAGGGTCAATGCCAGCGCTTCGTTAATACAGATGTAGGTGTTCC
ACAGGGTAGCCAGCAGCATCCTGCGATGCAGATCCGGAACATAATGGTGCAGGGCGCTGACTTCCGCGTT
TCCAGACTTTACGAAACACGGAAACCGAAGACCATTCATGTTGTTGCTCAGGTCGCAGACGTTTTGCAGC
AGCAGTCGCTTCACGTTCGCTCGCGTATCGGTGATTCATTCTGCTAACCAGTAAGGCAACCCCGCCAGCC
TAGCCGGGTCCTCAACGACAGGAGCACGATCATGCGCACCCGTGGCCAGGACCCAACGCTGCCCGAGATG
CGCCGCGTGCGGCTGCTGGAGATGGCGGACGCGATGGATATGTTCTGCCAAGGGTTGGTTTGCGCATTCA
CAGTTCTCCGCAAGAATTGATTGGCTCCAATTCTTGGAGTGGTGAATCCGTTAGCGAGGTGCCGCCGGCT
TCCATTCAGGTCGAGGTGGCCCGGCTCCATGCACCGCGACGCAACGCGGGGAGGCAGACAAGGTATAGGG
CGGCGCCTACAATCCATGCCAACCCGTTCCATGTGCTCGCCGAGGCGGCATAAATCGCCGTGACGATCAG
CGGTCCAATGATCGAAGTTAGGCTGGTAAGAGCCGCGAGCGATCCTTGAAGCTGTCCCTGATGGTCGTCA
TCTACCTGCCTGGACAGCATGGCCTGCAACGCGGGCATCCCGATGCCGCCGGAAGCGAGAAGAATCATAA
TGGGGAAGGCCATCCAGCCTCGCGTCGCGAACGCCAGCAAGACGTAGCCCAGCGCGTCGGCCGCCATGCC
GGCGATAATGGCCTGCTTCTCGCCGAAACGTTTGGTGGCGGGACCAGTGACGAAGGCTTGAGCGAGGGCG
TGCAAGATTCCGAATACCGCAAGCGACAGGCCGATCATCGTCGCGCTCCAGCGAAAGCGGTCCTCGCCGA
AAATGACCCAGAGCGCTGCCGGCACCTGTCCTACGAGTTGCATGATAAAGAAGACAGTCATAAGTGCGGC
GACGATAGTCATGCCCCGCGCCCACCGGAAGGAGCTGACTGGGTTGAAGGCTCTCAAGGGCATCGGTCGA
GATCCCGGTGCCTAATGAGTGAGCTAACTTACATTAATTGCGTTGCGCTCACTGCCCGCTTTCCAGTCGG
GAAACCTGTCGTGCCAGCTGCATTAATGAATCGGCCAACGCGCGGGGAGAGGCGGTT
Features (pLannotate 1.2.2; 24 found; start..end, strand, type, name):
   1005..1082    -  promoter       lacI promoter: lacI
   1090..1369    -  CDS            TcR (fragment): tetracycline efflux protein; tet; confers resistance to tetracycline
   1391..1409    +  promoter       T7 promoter: promoter for bacteriophage T7 RNA polymerase
   1410..1434    +  protein_bind   lac operator: The lac repressor binds to the lac operator to inhibit transcription in E. coli. This inhibition can be relieved by adding lactose or isopropyl-β-D-thiogalactopyranoside (IPTG). lac repressor encoded by lacI
   1449..1471    +  RBS            RBS: efficient ribosome binding site from bacteriophage T7 gene 10 (Olins and Rangwala, 1989)
   1490..1506    +  CDS            capTEV™ (fragment): composite tag for in vivo biotinylation, TEV protease cleavage, and 6xHis tagging
   1517..1534    +  CDS            thrombin site: thrombin recognition and cleavage site
   1631..1923    +  CDS            SUMO (fragment): cleavable ubiquitin-like protein tag; S. cerevisiae SMT3 (truncated)
   1928..3172    +  CDS            LwCas13a (fragment): Leptotrichia wadei CRISPR-Cas effector that acts as an RNA-guided RNAse (Abudayyeh et al., 2017) previously called C2c2
   3173..3487    +  CDS            Hnrnpc (fragment): HNRPC_RAT - Also known as Hnrpc. Experimental evidence at protein level: Swiss-Prot protein existence level 1. Binds pre-mRNA and nucleates the assembly of 40S hnRNP particles. Interacts with poly-U tracts in the 3'-UTR or 5'-UTR of mRNA and modulates the stability and the level of translation of bound mRNA molecules. Single HNRNPC tetramers bind 230-240 nucleotides. Trimers of HNRNPC tetramers bind 700 nucleotides. May play a role in the early steps of spliceosome assembly and pre-mRNA splicing. N6-methyladenosine (m6A) has been shown to alter the local structure in mRNAs and long non-coding
   3488..5698    +  CDS            LwCas13a (fragment): Leptotrichia wadei CRISPR-Cas effector that acts as an RNA-guided RNAse (Abudayyeh et al., 2017) previously called C2c2
   5717..5754    +  CDS            SET1 (fragment): solubility-enhancement tag derived from T7 phage gene 10B
   5762..5809    +  terminator     T7 terminator: transcription terminator for bacteriophage T7 RNA polymerase
   5832..5936    -  CDS            TcR (fragment): tetracycline efflux protein; tet; confers resistance to tetracycline
   5984..6012    -  promoter       tet promoter: E. coli promoter for tetracycline efflux protein gene
   6125..6229    +  promoter       AmpR promoter: bla
   6230..7087    +  CDS            bla: BLAT_ECOLX - Experimental evidence at protein level: Swiss-Prot protein existence level 1. TEM-type are the most prevalent beta-lactamases in enterobacteria; they hydrolyze the beta-lactam bond in susceptible beta-lactam antibiotics, thus conferring resistance to penicillins and cephalosporins. TEM-3 and TEM-4 are capable of hydrolyzing cefotaxime and ceftazidime. TEM-5 is capable of hydrolyzing ceftazidime. TEM-6 is capable of hydrolyzing ceftazidime and aztreonam. TEM-8/CAZ-2, TEM- 16/CAZ-7 and TEM-24/CAZ-6 are markedly active against ceftazidime. IRT- 4 shows resistance to beta-lactamase in
   7261..7849    +  rep_origin     ori: high-copy-number ColE1/pMB1/pBR322/pUC origin of replication
   8035..8174    -  misc_feature   bom: basis of mobility region from pBR322
   8276..8467    -  CDS            rop: Rop protein, which maintains plasmids at low copy number; rop
   8484..8864    +  CDS            YPB1_ECOLX: Protein predicted: Swiss-Prot protein existence level 4. From Escherichia coli.
   9106..9730    -  CDS            TcR (fragment): tetracycline efflux protein; tet; confers resistance to tetracycline
   9745..9766    -  protein_bind   CAP binding site: CAP binding activates transcription in the presence of cAMP. E. coli catabolite activator protein
   9779..1004    -  CDS            lacI (across the origin): lac repressor; lacI; The lac repressor binds to the lac operator to inhibit transcription in E. coli. This inhibition can be relieved by adding lactose or isopropyl-β-D-thiogalactopyranoside (IPTG).
