[The description below was written by a language model from this plasmid's Addgene catalogue record and pLannotate feature annotations shown in this document.]
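Description:
RBD#4L is a 9.9 kb bacterial expression plasmid built on the pC013-Twinstrep-SUMO-huLwCas13a backbone, a pET-style vector for producing recombinant Leptotrichia wadei Cas13a in E. coli. It replicates from a ColE1/pBR322-type origin accompanied by the bom region and the rop gene, which moderates copy number (the catalogue lists copy number as unknown). Selection is by ampicillin through the bla beta-lactamase gene under its own promoter. Several short tetracycline-resistance fragments and the tet promoter are annotated, but these appear to be non-functional pBR322 remnants. A lacI gene with its promoter supplies lac repressor.

The expression cassette consists of a T7 promoter with an adjacent lac operator and the T7 gene 10 ribosome binding site, so transcription depends on T7 RNA polymerase and is IPTG-inducible. The cassette ends at a T7 terminator. The open reading frame begins with N-terminal affinity-tag sequence (the backbone name indicates a Twin-Strep tag, while the annotation picks up only small tag fragments and a thrombin site). This is followed by a yeast SMT3-derived SUMO tag, which aids solubility and can be removed by SUMO protease.

The Cas13a coding sequence is split into two annotated segments flanking a roughly 315 bp hnRNP C fragment. This matches the stated design, in which the hnRNP C RRM RNA-binding domain is inserted between N415 and N416 in Loop 1 of LwaCas13a. The annotation matched this fragment to the rat protein, but the record does not state its species of origin. The construct comes from work engineering LwaCas13a variants with enhanced collateral RNase activity for nucleic acid detection, and is used to express and purify this loop-insertion variant.
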