Addgene plasmid #193021: RBD#4L
Purpose: hnRNP C RRM RNA binding domain inserted in between N415 and N416 of Loop 1 of LwaCas13a
Depositing lab: Xue Gao. Depositing organization: Rice University. Publication: Engineered LwaCas13a with enhanced collateral activity for nucleic acid detection. Yang J, Song Y, Deng X, Vanegas JA, You Z, Zhang Y, Weng Z, Avery L, Dieckhaus KD, Peddi A, Gao Y, Zhang Y, Gao X. Nat Chem Biol. 2022 Sep 22. pii: 10.1038/s41589-022-01135-y. doi: 10.1038/s41589-022-01135-y. PubMed 36138140.
Backbone
  Vector backbone: pC013-Twinstrep-SUMO-huLwCas13a
  Vector type: Bacterial Expression
Growth in bacteria
  Bacterial resistance: Ampicillin, 100 μg/mL
  Growth temperature: 37°C
  Growth strain: DH5alpha
  Copy number: Unknown
Gene/Insert
  Gene/Insert name: Cas13a
  Species: Leptotrichia wadei
  Tag / fusion protein: hnRNP C RRM
Terms and licenses: Academic/Nonprofit Terms; Industry Terms: Not Available to Industry
How to cite: RBD#4L was a gift from Xue Gao (Addgene plasmid # 193021 ; http://n2t.net/addgene:193021 ; RRID:Addgene_193021)
